Addgene plasmid #244859: pLentiCRISPR V2 HMBS_sg1
Purpose: Knockout of human HMBS
Depositing lab: Alexis Jourdain. Depositing organization: Universite de Lausanne (UNIL). Publication: An updated inventory of genes essential for oxidative phosphorylation identifies a mitochondrial origin in familial Meniere's disease. Harhai M, Foged MM, Zarges C, Landoni JC, Chollet S, Simonelli M, Recazens E, Lisci M, Laban N, Manley S, Riemer J, Lopez-Escamez JA, Lysakowski A, Jourdain AA. Cell Rep. 2025 Jul 25;44(8):116069. doi: 10.1016/j.celrep.2025.116069. PubMed 40714634.
Backbone
  Vector backbone: lentiCRISPR v2 puro
  Backbone manufacturer: Feng Zhang (Addgene #52961)
  Vector type: Lentiviral, CRISPR
  Selectable markers: Puromycin
Growth in bacteria
  Bacterial resistance: Ampicillin, 100 μg/mL
  Growth temperature: 37°C
  Growth strain: NEB Stable
  Copy number: High Copy
Gene/Insert
  Gene/Insert name: HMBS sgRNA
  gRNA/shRNA sequence: AGCGGGGAAACCTCAACACC
  Species: H. sapiens (human)
  Entrez Gene: HMBS (a.k.a. PBG-D, PBGD, PORC, UPS)
  Promoter: U6
  Cloning method: Restriction Enzyme; 5′ cloning site Unknown (unknown if destroyed)
Resource information
  A portion of this plasmid was derived from a plasmid made by: Integrated DNA Technologies
Terms and licenses: Academic/Nonprofit Terms; Industry Terms: Not Available to Industry
How to cite: pLentiCRISPR V2 HMBS_sg1 was a gift from Alexis Jourdain (Addgene plasmid # 244859 ; http://n2t.net/addgene:244859 ; RRID:Addgene_244859)
