[The description below was written by a language model from this plasmid's Addgene catalogue record and pLannotate feature annotations shown in this document.]
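Description:
pLentiCRISPR V2 HMBS_sg1 is an all-in-one lentiviral CRISPR plasmid built on the lentiCRISPR v2 puro backbone and intended to knock out human HMBS, the gene also known as PBGD. It is propagated in E. coli as a high-copy plasmid through a ColE1/pUC-type origin with ampicillin selection (AmpR, β-lactamase). The annotated backbone also carries an f1 origin and an SV40/EM7-driven bleomycin/Zeocin resistance cassette lying outside the viral unit. The sequenced record is about 13 kb.

The transfer cassette has the layout of a self-inactivating HIV-1 vector. A CMV enhancer/promoter fused to a truncated 5' LTR drives genomic RNA production in packaging cells. It is followed by the Ψ packaging signal with a gag fragment, the Rev response element for Rev-dependent nuclear export, the cPPT/CTS, a WPRE that enhances transcript expression, and a ΔU3 3' LTR that inactivates the LTR promoter after integration.

Between these elements sit two expression units. A human U6 RNA polymerase III promoter transcribes the HMBS-targeting spacer joined to the Streptococcus pyogenes gRNA scaffold. An EF-1α core promoter drives S. pyogenes Cas9, with a puromycin N-acetyltransferase coding sequence immediately downstream. The feature table does not annotate the linker between Cas9 and PuroR.

Once packaged and used to transduce human cells, the vector delivers Cas9, the guide and a puromycin marker in a single integration event. Transduced cells can therefore be selected while Cas9 makes a double-strand break in HMBS. The associated publication concerns genes essential for oxidative phosphorylation, consistent with use in single-gene loss-of-function experiments. The "sg1" in the name suggests it is one of several guides against this gene, though the record does not say so.
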