Features (pLannotate 1.2.2; 33 found; start..end, strand, type, name):
    393..626     -  misc_feature   RRE: The Rev response element (RRE) of HIV-1 allows for Rev-dependent mRNA export from the nucleus to the cytoplasm.
    772..1135    -  CDS            HIV-1 gag (fragment): gag protein from human immunodeficiency virus 1; gag
   1119..1244    -  misc_feature   HIV-1 Ψ: packaging signal of human immunodeficiency virus type 1
   1291..1471    -  LTR            5' LTR (truncated): truncated 5' long terminal repeat (LTR) from HIV-1
   1489..1688    -  promoter       CMV promoter: human cytomegalovirus (CMV) immediate early promoter
   1689..2068    -  enhancer       CMV enhancer: human cytomegalovirus immediate early enhancer
   2223..2275    +  misc_feature   bom (fragment): basis of mobility region from pBR322
   2334..2438    +  promoter       AmpR promoter: bla
   2439..3299    +  CDS            AmpR: β-lactamase; bla; confers resistance to ampicillin, carbenicillin, and related antibiotics
   3470..4058    +  rep_origin     ori: high-copy-number ColE1/pMB1/pBR322/pUC origin of replication
   4241..4333    +  CDS            lacI (fragment): lac repressor; lacI; The lac repressor binds to the lac operator to inhibit transcription in E. coli. This inhibition can be relieved by adding lactose or isopropyl-β-D-thiogalactopyranoside (IPTG).
   4346..4367    +  protein_bind   CAP binding site: CAP binding activates transcription in the presence of cAMP. E. coli catabolite activator protein
   4382..4412    +  promoter       lac promoter: promoter for the E. coli lac operon
   4416..4438    +  protein_bind   lac operator (fragment): The lac repressor binds to the lac operator to inhibit transcription in E. coli. This inhibition can be relieved by adding lactose or isopropyl-β-D-thiogalactopyranoside (IPTG). lac repressor encoded by lacI
   4509..4630    -  polyA_signal   SV40 poly(A) signal: SV40 polyadenylation signal
   4625..4750    -  CDS            ble (fragment): BLE_KLEPN - Experimental evidence at protein level: Swiss-Prot protein existence level 1. Binding protein with a strong affinity to the bleomycin family of antibiotics. Binds to CL990; an antimitotic-antibiotic compound. From Klebsiella pneumoniae.
   4760..5134    -  CDS            BleoR: antibiotic-binding protein; Sh ble from Streptoalloteichus hindustanus; confers resistance to bleomycin, phleomycin, and Zeocin™
   5153..5200    -  promoter       EM7 promoter: synthetic bacterial promoter&nbsp
   5248..5577    -  promoter       SV40 promoter: SV40 enhancer and early promoter
   5591..6019    -  rep_origin     f1 ori (sequence partly withheld): f1 bacteriophage origin of replication; arrow indicates direction of (+) strand synthesis
   6040..6061    -  promoter       SV40 promoter (fragment): SV40 enhancer and early promoter
   6065..6289    -  polyA_signal   bGH poly(A) signal: bovine growth hormone polyadenylation signal
   6321..6554    -  LTR            3' LTR (ΔU3): self-inactivating 3' long terminal repeat (LTR) from HIV-1
   6556..6575    -  misc_feature   cPPT/CTS (fragment): central polypurine tract and central termination sequence of HIV-1
   6626..7214    -  misc_feature   WPRE: woodchuck hepatitis virus posttranscriptional regulatory element
   7230..7827    -  CDS            PuroR (fragment): puromycin N-acetyltransferase; pac from Streptomyces; confers resistance to puromycin
   7965..12068   -  CDS            Cas9: Cas9 (Csn1) endonuclease from the Streptococcus pyogenes Type II CRISPR/Cas system generates RNA-guided double strand breaks in DNA
  12093..12304   -  promoter       EF-1α core promoter: core promoter for human elongation factor EF-1α
  12330..12348   -  CDS            small t antigen (fragment): SV40 (simian virus 40) small t antigen
  12366..12441   -  misc_RNA       gRNA scaffold: guide RNA scaffold for the Streptococcus pyogenes CRISPR/Cas9 system
  12471..12711   -  promoter       U6 promoter: RNA polymerase III promoter for human U6 snRNA
  12762..12879   -  misc_feature   cPPT/CTS: central polypurine tract and central termination sequence of HIV-1
  12929..16      -  CDS            Rev (fragment) (across the origin): human immunodeficiency virus 1 (HIV-1) Rev protein; rev; enhances nuclear export of unspliced and incompletely spliced viral mRNAs
>Addgene plasmid #244859 | pLentiCRISPR V2 HMBS_sg1 | addgene full sequence | sequence record 489386 | Addgene NGS Result
GGGTTGGGAGGTGGGTCTGAAACGATAATGGTGAATATCCCTGCCTAACTCTATTCACTATAGAAAGTAC
AGCAAAAACTATTCTTAAACCTACCAAGCCTCCTACTATCATTATGAATAATTTTATATACCACAGCCAA
TTTGTTATGTTAAACCAATTCCACAAACTTGCCCATTTATCTAATTCCAATAATTCTTGTTCATTCTTTT
CTTGCTGGTTTTGCGATTCTTCAATTAAGGAGTGTATTAAGCTTGTGTAATTGTTAATTTCTCTGTCCCA
CTCCATCCAGGTCGTGTGATTCCAAATCTGTTCCAGAGATTTATTACTCCAACTAGCATTCCAAGGCACA
GCAGTGGTGCAAATGAGTTTTCCAGAGCAACCCCAAATCCCCAGGAGCTGTTGATCCTTTAGGTATCTTT
CCACAGCCAGGATTCTTGCCTGGAGCTGCTTGATGCCCCAGACTGTGAGTTGCAACAGATGCTGTTGCGC
CTCAATAGCCCTCAGCAAATTGTTCTGCTGCTGCACTATACCAGACAATAATTGTCTGGCCTGTACCGTC
AGCGTCATTGACGCTGCGCCCATAGTGCTTCCTGCTGCTCCCAAGAACCCAAGGAACAAAGCTCCTATTC
CCACTGCTCTTTTTTCTCTCTGCACCACTCTTCTCTTTGCCTTGGTGGGTGCTACTCCTAATGGTTCAAT
TTTTACTACTTTATATTTATATAATTCACTTCTCCAATTGTCCCTCATATCTCCTCCTCCAGGTCTGAAG
ATCAGCGGCCGCTTGCTGTGCGGTGGTCTTACTTTTGTTTTGCTCTTCCTCTATCTTGTCTAAAGCTTCC
TTGGTGTCTTTTATCTCTATCCTTTGATGCACACAATAGAGGGTTGCTACTGTATTATATAATGATCTAA
GTTCTTCTGATCCTGTCTGAAGGGATGGTTGTAGCTGTCCCAGTATTTGTCTACAGCCTTCTGATGTTTC
TAACAGGCCAGGATTAACTGCGAATCGTTCTAGCTCCCTGCTTGCCCATACTATATGTTTTAATTTATAT
TTTTTCTTTCCCCCTGGCCTTAACCGAATTTTTTCCCATCGCGATCTAATTCTCCCCCGCTTAATACTGA
CGCTCTCGCACCCATCTCTCTCCTTCTAGCCTCCGCTAGTCAAAATTTTTGGCGTACTCACCAGTCGCCG
CCCCTCGCCTCTTGCCGTGCGCGCTTCAGCAAGCCGAGTCCTGCGTCGAGAGAGCTCCTCTGGTTTCCCT
TTCGCTTTCAAGTCCCTGTTCGGGCGCCACTGCTAGAGATTTTCCACACTGACTAAAAGGGTCTGAGGGA
TCTCTAGTTACCAGAGTCACACAACAGACGGGCACACACTACTTGAAGCACTCAAGGCAAGCTTTATTGA
GGCTTAAGCAGTGGGTTCCCTAGTTAGCCAGAGAGCTCCCAGGCTCAGATCTGGTCTAACCAGAGAGACC
CAGTACAGGCAAAACGCGCTGCTTATATAGACCTCCCACCGTACACGCCTACCGCCCATTTGCGTCAATG
GGGCGGAGTTGTTACGACATTTTGGAAAGTCCCGTTGATTTTGGTGCCAAAACAAACTCCCATTGACGTC
AATGGGGTGGAGACTTGGAAATCCCCGTGAGTCAAACCGCTATCCACGCCCATTGATGTACTGCCAAAAC
CGCATCACCATGGTAATAGCGATGACTAATACGTAGATGTACTGCCAAGTAGGAAAGTCCCATAAGGTCA
TGTACTGGGCATAATGCCAGGCGGGCCATTTACCGTCATTGACGTCAATAGGGGGCGTACTTGGCATATG
ATACACTTGATGTACTGCCAAGTGGGCAGTTTACCGTAAATACTCCACCCATTGACGTCAATGGAAAGTC
CCTATTGGCGTTACTATGGGAACATACGTCATTATTGACGTCAATGGGCGGGGGTCGTTGGGCGGTCAGC
CAGGCGGGCCATTTACCGTAAGTTATGTAACGCGGAACTCCATATATGGGCTATGAACTAATGACCCCGT
AATTGATTACTATTAATAACTAGTCAATAATCAATGTCAACGCGTATATCTGGCCCGTACATCGCGAAGC
AGCGCAAAACGCCTAACCCTAAGCAGATTCTTCATGCAATTGTCGGTCAAGCCTTGCCTTGTTGTAGCTT
AAATTTTGCTCGCGCACTACTCAGCGACCTCCAACACACAAGCAGGGAGCAGATACTGGCTTAACTATGC
GGCATCAGAGCAGATTGTACTGAGAGTGCACCATAGGGGATCGGGAGATCTCCCGATCCGTCGACGTCAG
GTGGCACTTTTCGGGGAAATGTGCGCGGAACCCCTATTTGTTTATTTTTCTAAATACATTCAAATATGTA
TCCGCTCATGAGACAATAACCCTGATAAATGCTTCAATAATATTGAAAAAGGAAGAGTATGAGTATTCAA
CATTTCCGTGTCGCCCTTATTCCCTTTTTTGCGGCATTTTGCCTTCCTGTTTTTGCTCACCCAGAAACGC
TGGTGAAAGTAAAAGATGCTGAAGATCAGTTGGGTGCACGAGTGGGTTACATCGAACTGGATCTCAACAG
CGGTAAGATCCTTGAGAGTTTTCGCCCCGAAGAACGTTTTCCAATGATGAGCACTTTTAAAGTTCTGCTA
TGTGGCGCGGTATTATCCCGTATTGACGCCGGGCAAGAGCAACTCGGTCGCCGCATACACTATTCTCAGA
ATGACTTGGTTGAGTACTCACCAGTCACAGAAAAGCATCTTACGGATGGCATGACAGTAAGAGAATTATG
CAGTGCTGCCATAACCATGAGTGATAACACTGCGGCCAACTTACTTCTGACAACGATCGGAGGACCGAAG
GAGCTAACCGCTTTTTTGCACAACATGGGGGATCATGTAACTCGCCTTGATCGTTGGGAACCGGAGCTGA
ATGAAGCCATACCAAACGACGAGCGTGACACCACGATGCCTGTAGCAATGGCAACAACGTTGCGCAAACT
ATTAACTGGCGAACTACTTACTCTAGCTTCCCGGCAACAATTAATAGACTGGATGGAGGCGGATAAAGTT
GCAGGACCACTTCTGCGCTCGGCCCTTCCGGCTGGCTGGTTTATTGCTGATAAATCTGGAGCCGGTGAGC
GTGGGTCTCGCGGTATCATTGCAGCACTGGGGCCAGATGGTAAGCCCTCCCGTATCGTAGTTATCTACAC
GACGGGGAGTCAGGCAACTATGGATGAACGAAATAGACAGATCGCTGAGATAGGTGCCTCACTGATTAAG
CATTGGTAACTGTCAGACCAAGTTTACTCATATATACTTTAGATTGATTTAAAACTTCATTTTTAATTTA
AAAGGATCTAGGTGAAGATCCTTTTTGATAATCTCATGACCAAAATCCCTTAACGTGAGTTTTCGTTCCA
CTGAGCGTCAGACCCCGTAGAAAAGATCAAAGGATCTTCTTGAGATCCTTTTTTTCTGCGCGTAATCTGC
TGCTTGCAAACAAAAAAACCACCGCTACCAGCGGTGGTTTGTTTGCCGGATCAAGAGCTACCAACTCTTT
TTCCGAAGGTAACTGGCTTCAGCAGAGCGCAGATACCAAATACTGTTCTTCTAGTGTAGCCGTAGTTAGG
CCACCACTTCAAGAACTCTGTAGCACCGCCTACATACCTCGCTCTGCTAATCCTGTTACCAGTGGCTGCT
GCCAGTGGCGATAAGTCGTGTCTTACCGGGTTGGACTCAAGACGATAGTTACCGGATAAGGCGCAGCGGT
CGGGCTGAACGGGGGGTTCGTGCACACAGCCCAGCTTGGAGCGAACGACCTACACCGAACTGAGATACCT
ACAGCGTGAGCTATGAGAAAGCGCCACGCTTCCCGAAGGGAGAAAGGCGGACAGGTATCCGGTAAGCGGC
AGGGTCGGAACAGGAGAGCGCACGAGGGAGCTTCCAGGGGGAAACGCCTGGTATCTTTATAGTCCTGTCG
GGTTTCGCCACCTCTGACTTGAGCGTCGATTTTTGTGATGCTCGTCAGGGGGGCGGAGCCTATGGAAAAA
CGCCAGCAACGCGGCCTTTTTACGGTTCCTGGCCTTTTGCTGGCCTTTTGCTCACATGTTCTTTCCTGCG
TTATCCCCTGATTCTGTGGATAACCGTATTACCGCCTTTGAGTGAGCTGATACCGCTCGCCGCAGCCGAA
CGACCGAGCGCAGCGAGTCAGTGAGCGAGGAAGCGGAAGAGCGCCCAATACGCAAACCGCCTCTCCCCGC
GCGTTGGCCGATTCATTAATGCAGCTGGCACGACAGGTTTCCCGACTGGAAAGCGGGCAGTGAGCGCAAC
GCAATTAATGTGAGTTAGCTCACTCATTAGGCACCCCAGGCTTTACACTTTATGCTTCCGGCTCGTATGT
TGTGTGGAATTGTGAGCGGATAACAATTTCACACAGGAAACAGCTATGACCATGATTACGCCAAGCTCTA
GCTAGAGGTCGACGGTATACAGACATGATAAGATACATTGATGAGTTTGGACAAACCACAACTAGAATGC
AGTGAAAAAAATGCTTTATTTGTGAAATTTGTGATGCTATTGCTTTATTTGTAACCATTATAAGCTGCAA
TAAACAAGTTGGGGTGGGCGAAGAACTCCAGCATGAGATCCCCGCGCTGGAGGATCATCCAGCCGGCGTC
CCGGAAAACGATTCCGAAGCCCAACCTTTCATAGAAGGCGGCGGTGGAATCGAAATCTCGTAGCACGTGT
CAGTCCTGCTCCTCGGCCACGAAGTGCACGCAGTTGCCGGCCGGGTCGCGCAGGGCGAACTCCCGCCCCC
ACGGCTGCTCGCCGATCTCGGTCATGGCCGGCCCGGAGGCGTCCCGGAAGTTCGTGGACACGACCTCCGA
CCACTCGGCGTACAGCTCGTCCAGGCCGCGCACCCACACCCAGGCCAGGGTGTTGTCCGGCACCACCTGG
TCCTGGACCGCGCTGATGAACAGGGTCACGTCGTCCCGGACCACACCGGCGAAGTCGTCCTCCACGAAGT
CCCGGGAGAACCCGAGCCGGTCGGTCCAGAACTCGACCGCTCCGGCGACGTCGCGCGCGGTGAGCACCGG
AACGGCACTGGTCAACTTGGCCATGGTTTAGTTCCTCACCTTGTCGTATTATACTATGCCGATATACTAT
GCCGATGATTAATTGTCAACACGTGCTGATCAGATCCGAAAATGGATATACAAGCTCCCGGGAGCTTTTT
GCAAAAGCCTAGGCCTCCAAAAAAGCCTCCTCACTACTTCTGGAATAGCTCAGAGGCAGAGGCGGCCTCG
GCCTCTGCATAAATAAAAAAAATTAGTCAGCCATGGGGCGGAGAATGGGCGGAACTGGGCGGAGTTAGGG
GCGGGATGGGCGGAGTTAGGGGCGGGACTATGGTTGCTGACTAATTGAGATGCATGCTTTGCATACTTCT
GCCTGCTGGGGAGCCTGGGGACTTTCCACACCTGGTTGCTGACTAATTGAGATGCATGCTTTGCATACTT
CTGCCTGCTGGGGAGCCTGGGGACTTTCCACACCCTAACTGACACACATTCCACAGAATTAATTCGCGTT
AAATTTTTGTTAAATCAGCTCATTTTTTAACCAATAGGCCGAAATCGGCAAAATCCCTTATAAATCAAAA
GAATAGACCGAGATAGGGT
[37 nt withheld, positions 5690-5726]
AAAGAACGTGGACTCCAACGTCAAAGG
[49 nt withheld, positions 5754-5802]
T
[91 nt withheld, positions 5804-5894]
G
[124 nt withheld, positions 5896-6019]
GGGGATACCCCCTAGAGCCCCAGCTGGTTCTTTCCGCCTCAGAAGCCATAGAGCCCACCGCATCCCCAGC
ATGCCTGCTATTGTCTTCCCAATCCTCCCCCTTGCTGTCCTGCCCCACCCCACCCCCCAGAATAGAATGA
CACCTACTCAGACAATGCGATGCAATTTCCTCATTTTATTAGGAAAGGACAGTGGGAGTGGCACCTTCCA
GGGTCAAGGAAGGCACGGGGGAGGGGCAAACAACAGATGGCTGGCAACTAGAAGGCACAGTCGAGGCTGA
TCAGCGGGTTTAAACGGGCCCTGCTAGAGATTTTCCACACTGACTAAAAGGGTCTGAGGGATCTCTAGTT
ACCAGAGTCACACAACAGACGGGCACACACTACTTGAAGCACTCAAGGCAAGCTTTATTGAGGCTTAAGC
AGTGGGTTCCCTAGTTAGCCAGAGAGCTCCCAGGCTCAGATCTGGTCTAACCAGAGAGACCCAGTACAAG
CAAAAAGCAGATCTTGTCTTCGTTGGGAGTGAATTAGCCCTTCCAGTCCCCCCTTTTCTTTTAAAAAGTG
GCTAAGATCTACAGCTGCCTTGTAAGTCATTGGTCTTAAAGTCGACGCGGGGAGGCGGCCCAAAGGGAGA
TCCGACTCGTCTGAGGGCGAAGGCGAAGACGCGGAAGAGGCCGCAGAGCCGGCAGCAGGCCGCGGGAAGG
AAGGTCCGCTGGATTGAGGGCCGAAGGGACGTAGCAGAAGGACGTCCCGCGCAGAATCCAGGTGGCAACA
CAGGCGAGCAGCCAAGGAAAGGACGATGATTTCCCCGACAACACCACGGAATTGTCAGTGCCCAACAGCC
GAGCCCCTGTCCAGCAGCGGGCAAGGCAGGCGGCGATGAGTTCCGCCGTGGCAATAGGGAGGGGGAAAGC
GAAAGTCCCGGAAAGGAGCTGACAGGTGGTGGCAATGCCCCAACCAGTGGGGGTTGCGTCAGCAAACACA
GTGCACACCACGCCACGTTGCCTGACAACGGGCCACAACTCCTCATAAAGAGACAGCAACCAGGATTTAT
ACAAGGAGGAGAAAATGAAAGCCATACGGGAAGCAATAGCATGATACAAAGGCATTAAAGCAGCGTATCC
ACATAGCGTAAAAGGAGCAACATAGTTAAGAATACCAGTCAATCTTTCACAAATTTTGTAATCCAGAGGT
TGATTGTCGACTTAACGCGTTCAGGCACCGGGCTTGCGGGTCATGCACCAGGTGCGCGGTCCTTCGGGCA
CCTCGACGTCGGCGGTGACGGTGAAGCCGAGCCGCTCGTAGAAGGGGAGGTTGCGGGGCGCGGAGGTCTC
CAGGAAGGCGGGCACCCCGGCGCGCTCGGCCGCCTCCACTCCGGGGAGCACGACGGCGCTGCCCAGACCC
TTGCCCTGGTGGTCGGGCGAGACTCCGACGGTGGCCAGGAACCACGCGGGCTCCTTGGGCCGGTGCGGCG
CCAGGAGGCCTTCCATCTGTTGCTGCGCGGCCAGCCGGGAACCGCTCAACTCGGCCATGCGCGGGCCGAT
CTCGGCGAACACCGCCCCCGCTTCGACGCTCTCCGGCGTGGTCCAGACCGCCACCGCGGCGCCGTCGTCC
GCGACCCACACCTTGCCGATGTCGAGCCCGACGCGCGTGAGGAAGAGTTCTTGCAGCTCGGTGACCCGCT
CGATGTGGCGGTCCGGATCGACGGTGTGGCGCGTGGCGGGGTAGTCGGCGAACGCGGCGGCGAGGGTGCG
TACGGCCCTGGGGACGTCGTCGCGGGTGGCGAGGCGCACCGTGGGCTTGTACTCGGTCGGTCCAGGATTC
TCTTCGACATCTCCGGCTTGTTTCAGCAGAGAGAAGTTTGTTGCGCCGGATCCCTTATCGTCATCGTCTT
TGTAATCTTTCTTCTTCTTAGCCTGTCCAGCCTTCTTTGTGGCGGCAGGTCGCTTGTCGCCTCCCAGCTG
AGACAGGTCGATCCGTGTCTCGTACAGGCCGGTGATGCTCTGGTGGATCAGGGTGGCGTCCAGCACCTCT
TTGGTGCTGGTGTACCTCTTCCGGTCGATGGTGGTGTCAAAGTACTTGAAGGCGGCAGGGGCTCCCAGAT
TGGTCAGGGTAAACAGGTGGATGATATTCTCGGCCTGCTCTCTGATGGGCTTATCCCGGTGCTTGTTGTA
GGCGGACAGCACTTTGTCCAGATTAGCGTCGGCCAGGATCACTCTCTTGGAGAACTCGCTGATCTGCTCG
ATGATCTCGTCCAGGTAGTGCTTGTGCTGTTCCACAAACAGCTGTTTCTGCTCATTATCCTCGGGGGAGC
CCTTCAGCTTCTCATAGTGGCTGGCCAGGTACAGGAAGTTCACATATTTGGAGGGCAGGGCCAGTTCGTT
TCCCTTCTGCAGTTCGCCGGCAGAGGCCAGCATTCTCTTCCGGCCGTTTTCCAGCTCGAACAGGGAGTAC
TTAGGCAGCTTGATGATCAGGTCCTTTTTCACTTCTTTGTAGCCCTTGGCTTCCAGAAAGTCGATGGGAT
TCTTCTCGAAGCTGCTTCTTTCCATGATGGTGATCCCCAGCAGCTCTTTCACACTCTTCAGTTTCTTGGA
CTTGCCCTTTTCCACTTTGGCCACCACCAGCACAGAATAGGCCACGGTGGGGCTGTCGAAGCCGCCGTAC
TTCTTAGGGTCCCAGTCCTTCTTTCTGGCGATCAGCTTATCGCTGTTCCTCTTGGGCAGGATAGACTCTT
TGCTGAAGCCGCCTGTCTGCACCTCGGTCTTTTTCACGATATTCACTTGGGGCATGCTCAGCACTTTCCG
CACGGTGGCAAAATCCCGGCCCTTATCCCACACGATCTCCCCGGTTTCGCCGTTTGTCTCGATCAGAGGC
CGCTTCCGGATCTCGCCGTTGGCCAGGGTAATCTCGGTCTTGAAAAAGTTCATGATGTTGCTGTAGAAGA
AGTACTTGGCGGTAGCCTTGCCGATTTCCTGCTCGCTCTTGGCGATCATCTTCCGCACGTCGTACACCTT
GTAGTCGCCGTACACGAACTCGCTTTCCAGCTTAGGGTACTTTTTGATCAGGGCGGTTCCCACGACGGCG
TTCAGGTAGGCGTCGTGGGCGTGGTGGTAGTTGTTGATCTCGCGCACTTTGTAAAACTGGAAATCCTTCC
GGAAATCGGACACCAGCTTGGACTTCAGGGTGATCACTTTCACTTCCCGGATCAGCTTGTCATTCTCGTC
GTACTTAGTGTTCATCCGGGAGTCCAGGATCTGTGCCACGTGCTTTGTGATCTGCCGGGTTTCCACCAGC
TGTCTCTTGATGAAGCCGGCCTTATCCAGTTCGCTCAGGCCGCCTCTCTCGGCCTTGGTCAGATTGTCGA
ACTTTCTCTGGGTAATCAGCTTGGCGTTCAGCAGCTGCCGCCAGTAGTTCTTCATCTTCTTCACGACCTC
TTCGGAGGGCACGTTGTCGCTCTTGCCCCGGTTCTTGTCGCTTCTGGTCAGCACCTTGTTGTCGATGGAG
TCGTCCTTCAGAAAGCTCTGAGGCACGATATGGTCCACATCGTAGTCGGACAGCCGGTTGATGTCCAGTT
CCTGGTCCACGTACATATCCCGCCCATTCTGCAGGTAGTACAGGTACAGCTTCTCGTTCTGCAGCTGGGT
GTTTTCCACGGGGTGTTCTTTCAGGATCTGGCTGCCCAGCTCTTTGATGCCCTCTTCGATCCGCTTCATT
CTCTCGCGGCTGTTCTTCTGTCCCTTCTGGGTGGTCTGGTTCTCTCTGGCCATTTCGATCACGATGTTCT
CGGGCTTGTGCCGGCCCATCACTTTCACGAGCTCGTCCACCACCTTCACTGTCTGCAGGATGCCCTTCTT
AATGGCGGGGCTGCCGGCCAGATTGGCAATGTGCTCGTGCAGGCTATCGCCCTGGCCGGACACCTGGGCT
TTCTGGATGTCCTCTTTAAAGGTCAGGCTGTCGTCGTGGATCAGCTGCATGAAGTTTCTGTTGGCGAAGC
CGTCGGACTTCAGGAAATCCAGGATTGTCTTGCCGGACTGCTTGTCCCGGATGCCGTTGATCAGCTTCCG
GCTCAGCCTGCCCCAGCCGGTGTATCTCCGCCGCTTCAGCTGCTTCATCACTTTGTCGTCGAACAGGTGG
GCATAGGTTTTCAGCCGTTCCTCGATCATCTCTCTGTCCTCAAACAGTGTCAGGGTCAGCACGATATCTT
CCAGAATGTCCTCGTTTTCCTCATTGTCCAGGAAGTCCTTGTCCTTGATAATTTTCAGCAGATCGTGGTA
TGTGCCCAGGGAGGCGTTGAACCGATCTTCCACGCCGGAGATTTCCACGGAGTCGAAGCACTCGATTTTC
TTGAAGTAGTCCTCTTTCAGCTGCTTCACGGTCACTTTCCGGTTGGTCTTGAACAGCAGGTCCACGATGG
CCTTTTTCTGCTCGCCGCTCAGGAAGGCGGGCTTTCTCATTCCCTCGGTCACGTATTTCACTTTGGTCAG
CTCGTTATACACGGTGAAGTACTCGTACAGCAGGCTGTGCTTGGGCAGCACCTTCTCGTTGGGCAGGTTC
TTATCGAAGTTGGTCATCCGCTCGATGAAGCTCTGGGCGGAAGCGCCCTTGTCCACCACTTCCTCGAAGT
TCCAGGGGGTGATGGTTTCCTCGCTCTTTCTGGTCATCCAGGCGAATCTGCTGTTTCCCCTGGCCAGAGG
GCCCACGTAGTAGGGGATGCGGAAGGTCAGGATCTTCTCGATCTTTTCCCGGTTGTCCTTCAGGAATGGG
TAAAAATCTTCCTGCCGCCGCAGAATGGCGTGCAGCTCTCCCAGGTGGATCTGGTGGGGGATGCTGCCGT
TGTCGAAGGTCCGCTGCTTCCGCAGCAGGTCCTCTCTGTTCAGCTTCACGAGCAGTTCCTCGGTGCCGTC
CATCTTTTCCAGGATGGGCTTGATGAACTTGTAGAACTCTTCCTGGCTGGCTCCGCCGTCAATGTAGCCG
GCGTAGCCGTTCTTGCTCTGGTCGAAGAAAATCTCTTTGTACTTCTCAGGCAGCTGCTGCCGCACGAGAG
CTTTCAGCAGGGTCAGGTCCTGGTGGTGCTCGTCGTATCTCTTGATCATAGAGGCGCTCAGGGGGGCCTT
GGTGATCTCGGTGTTCACTCTCAGGATGTCGCTCAGCAGGATGGCGTCGGACAGGTTCTTGGCGGCCAGA
AACAGGTCGGCGTACTGGTCGCCGATCTGGGCCAGCAGGTTGTCCAGGTCGTCGTCGTAGGTGTCCTTGC
TCAGCTGCAGTTTGGCATCCTCGGCCAGGTCGAAGTTGCTCTTGAAGTTGGGGGTCAGGCCCAGGCTCAG
GGCAATCAGGTTTCCGAACAGGCCATTCTTCTTCTCGCCGGGCAGCTGGGCGATCAGATTTTCCAGCCGT
CTGCTCTTGCTCAGTCTGGCAGACAGGATGGCCTTGGCGTCCACGCCGCTGGCGTTGATGGGGTTTTCCT
CGAACAGCTGGTTGTAGGTCTGCACCAGCTGGATGAACAGCTTGTCCACGTCGCTGTTGTCGGGGTTCAG
GTCGCCCTCGATCAGGAAGTGGCCCCGGAACTTGATCATGTGGGCCAGGGCCAGATAGATCAGCCGCAGG
TCGGCCTTGTCGGTGCTGTCCACCAGTTTCTTTCTCAGGTGGTAGATGGTGGGGTACTTCTCGTGGTAGG
CCACCTCGTCCACGATGTTGCCGAAGATGGGGTGCCGCTCGTGCTTCTTATCCTCTTCCACCAGGAAGGA
CTCTTCCAGTCTGTGGAAGAAGCTGTCGTCCACCTTGGCCATCTCGTTGCTGAAGATCTCTTGCAGATAG
CAGATCCGGTTCTTCCGTCTGGTGTATCTTCTTCTGGCGGTTCTCTTCAGCCGGGTGGCCTCGGCTGTTT
CGCCGCTGTCGAACAGCAGGGCTCCGATCAGGTTCTTCTTGATGCTGTGCCGGTCGGTGTTGCCCAGCAC
CTTGAATTTCTTGCTGGGCACCTTGTACTCGTCGGTGATCACGGCCCAGCCCACAGAGTTGGTGCCGATG
TCCAGGCCGATGCTGTACTTCTTGTCCATGGTGGCAGCGCTCTAGAACCGGTCCTGTGTTCTGGCGGCAA
ACCCGTTGCGAAAAAGAACGTTCACGGCGACTACTGCACTTATATACGGTTCTCCCCCACCCTCGGGAAA
AAGGCGGAGCCAGTACACGACATCACTTTCCCAGTTTACCCCGCGCCACCTTCTCTAGGCACCGGATCAA
TTGCCGACCCCTCCCCCCAACTTCTCGGGGACTGTGGGCGATGTGCGCTCTGCCCACTGACGGGCACCGG
AGCCAATTCCCACTCCTTTCAAGACCTAGCTAGCGAATTCAAAAAAGCACCGACTCGGTGCCACTTTTTC
AAGTTGATAACGGACTAGCCTTATTTTAACTTGCTATTTCTAGCTCTAAAACGGTGTTGAGGTTTCCCCG
CTCGGTGTTTCGTCCTTTCCACAAGATATATAAAGCCAAGAAATCGAAATACTTTCAAGTTACGGTAAGC
ATATGATAGTCCATTTTAAAACATAATTTTAAAACTGCAAACTACCCAAGAAATTATTACTTTCTACGTC
ACGTATTTTGTACTAATATCTTTGTGTTTACAGTCAAATTAATTCTAATTATCTCTCTAACAGCCTTGTA
TCGTATATGCAAATATGAAGGAATCATGGGAAATAGGCCCTCGGTACCTTAATTAACCAAACTGGATCTC
TGCTGTCCCTGTAATAAACCCGAAAATTTTGAATTTTTGTAATTTGTTTTTGTAATTCTTTAGTTTGTAT
GTCTGTTGCTATTATGTCTACTATTCTTTCCCCTGCACTGTACCCCCCAATCCCCCCTTTTCTTTTAAAA
TTGTGGATGAATACTGCCATTTGTCTGCAGAATTGGCGCACGCAGTGCCGATCCGTTCACTAATCGAATG
GATCTGTCTCTGTCTCTCTCTCCACCTTCTTCTTCTATTCCTTCGGGCCTGTCGGGTCCCCTCG
